>Addgene plasmid #211563 | pLeu57 | addgene full sequence | sequence record 417239 | Addgene NGS Result
TCGCGCGTTTCGGTGATGACGGTGAAAACCTCTGACACATGCAGCTCCCGGAGACGGTCACAGCTTGTCT
GTAAGCGGATGCCGGGAGCAGACAAGCCCGTCAGGGCGCGTCAGCGGGTGTTGGCGGGTGTCGGGGCTGG
CTTAACTATGCGGCATCAGAGCAGATTGTACTGAGAGTGCACCATATGCGGTGTGAAATACCGCACAGAT
GCGTAAGGAGAAAATACCGCATCATAGGCGCCGCTTCTTTGAGCGAACGATCAAAAATAAGTGGGGCCCC
ATCAAAAAAATATTCTCAACATAAAAAACTTTGTGTAATACTTGTAACGCTGAATTCGCCGAAGTGGCGA
AATCGGTAGACGCAGTTGATTCTAAATCAACCGTAGAAATACGTGCCGGTTCGAGTCCGGCCTTCGGCAC
CACTGCAGTCTGCAGATCCTTAGCGAAAGCTAAGGATTTTTTTTAAGCTTCGGGCGTAATCATGGTCATA
GCTGTTTCCTGTGTGAAATTGTTATCCGCTCACAATTCCACACAACATACGAGCCGGAAGCATAAAGTGT
AAAGCCTGGGGTGCCTAATGAGTGAGCTAACTCACATTAATTGCGTTGCGCTCACTGCCCGCTTTCCAGT
CGGGAAACCTGTCGTGCCAGCTGCATTAATGAATCGGCCAACGCGCGGGGAGAGGCGGTTTGCGTATTGG
GCGCTCTTCCGCTTCCTCGCTCACTGACTCGCTGCGCTCGGTCGTTCGGCTGCGGCGAGCGGTATCAGCT
CACTCAAAGGCGGTAATACGGTTATCCACAGAATCAGGGGATAACGCAGGAAAGAACATGTGAGCAAAAG
GCCAGCAAAAGGCCAGGAACCGTAAAAAGGCCGCGTTGCTGGCGTTTTTCCATAGGCTCCGCCCCCCTGA
CGAGCATCACAAAAATCGACGCTCAAGTCAGAGGTGGCGAAACCCGACAGGACTATAAAGATACCAGGCG
TTTCCCCCTGGAAGCTCCCTCGTGCGCTCTCCTGTTCCGACCCTGCCGCTTACCGGATACCTGTCCGCCT
TTCTCCCTTCGGGAAGCGTGGCGCTTTCTCATAGCTCACGCTGTAGGTATCTCAGTTCGGTGTAGGTCGT
TCGCTCCAAGCTGGGCTGTGTGCACGAACCCCCCGTTCAGCCCGACCGCTGCGCCTTATCCGGTAACTAT
CGTCTTGAGTCCAACCCGGTAAGACACGACTTATCGCCACTGGCAGCAGCCACTGGTAACAGGATTAGCA
GAGCGAGGTATGTAGGCGGTGCTACAGAGTTCTTGAAGTGGTGGCCTAACTACGGCTACACTAGAAGAAC
AGTATTTGGTATCTGCGCTCTGCTGAAGCCAGTTACCTTCGGAAAAAGAGTTGGTAGCTCTTGATCCGGC
AAACAAACCACCGCTGGTAGCGGTGGTTTTTTTGTTTGCAAGCAGCAGATTACGCGCAGAAAAAAAGGAT
CTCAAGAAGATCCTTTGATCTTTTCTACGGGGTCTGACGCTCAGTGGAACGAAAACTCACGTTAAGGGAT
TTTGGTCATGAGATTATCAAAAAGGATCTTCACCTAGATCCTTTTAAATTAAAAATGAAGTTTTAAATCA
ATCTAAAGTATATATGAGTAAACTTGGTCTGACAGTTACCAATGCTTAATCAGTGAGGCACCTATCTCAG
CGATCTGTCTATTTCGTTCATCCATAGTTGCCTGACTCCCCGTCGTGTAGATAACTACGATACGGGAGGG
CTTACCATCTGGCCCCAGTGCTGCAATGATACCGCGAGATCCACGCTCACCGGCTCCAGATTTATCAGCA
ATAAACCAGCCAGCCGGAAGGGCCGAGCGCAGAAGTGGTCCTGCAACTTTATCCGCCTCCATCCAGTCTA
TTAATTGTTGCCGGGAAGCTAGAGTAAGTAGTTCGCCAGTTAATAGTTTGCGCAACGTTGTTGCCATTGC
TACAGGCATCGTGGTGTCACGCTCGTCGTTTGGTATGGCTTCATTCAGCTCCGGTTCCCAACGATCAAGG
CGAGTTACATGATCCCCCATGTTGTGCAAAAAAGCGGTTAGCTCCTTCGGTCCTCCGATCGTTGTCAGAA
GTAAGTTGGCCGCAGTGTTATCACTCATGGTTATGGCAGCACTGCATAATTCTCTTACTGTCATGCCATC
CGTAAGATGCTTTTCTGTGACTGGTGAGTACTCAACCAAGTCATTCTGAGAATAGTGTATGCGGCGACCG
AGTTGCTCTTGCCCGGCGTCAATACGGGATAATACCGCGCCACATAGCAGAACTTTAAAAGTGCTCATCA
TTGGAAAACGTTCTTCGGGGCGAAAACTCTCAAGGATCTTACCGCTGTTGAGATCCAGTTCGATGTAACC
CACTCGTGCACCCAACTGATCTTCAGCATCTTTTACTTTCACCAGCGTTTCTGGGTGAGCAAAAACAGGA
AGGCAAAATGCCGCAAAAAAGGGAATAAGGGCGACACGGAAATGTTGAATACTCATACTCTTCCTTTTTC
AATATTATTGAAGCATTTATCAGGGTTATTGTCTCATGAGCGGATACATATTTGAATGTATTTAGAAAAA
TAAACAAATAGGGGTTCCGCGCACATTTCCCCGAAAAGTGCCACCTGACGTCTAAGAAACCATTATTATC
ATGACATTAACCTATAAAAATAGGCGTATCACGAGGCCCTTTCGTC
Features (pLannotate 1.2.2; 11 found; start..end, strand, type, name):
    137..234     +  misc_feature   bom (fragment): basis of mobility region from pBR322
    337..418     +  ncRNA          tRNA: Accession: RF00005 - tRNA
    436..465     +  terminator     bacterial terminator (fragment): putative bacterial transcription terminator
    509..525     -  protein_bind   lac operator: The lac repressor binds to the lac operator to inhibit transcription in E. coli. This inhibition can be relieved by adding lactose or isopropyl-β-D-thiogalactopyranoside (IPTG). lac repressor encoded by lacI
    533..563     -  promoter       lac promoter: promoter for the E. coli lac operon
    578..599     -  protein_bind   CAP binding site: CAP binding activates transcription in the presence of cAMP. E. coli catabolite activator protein
    612..704     -  CDS            lacI (fragment): lac repressor; lacI; The lac repressor binds to the lac operator to inhibit transcription in E. coli. This inhibition can be relieved by adding lactose or isopropyl-β-D-thiogalactopyranoside (IPTG).
    887..1475    -  rep_origin     ori: high-copy-number ColE1/pMB1/pBR322/pUC origin of replication
   1646..2506    -  CDS            AmpR: β-lactamase; bla; confers resistance to ampicillin, carbenicillin, and related antibiotics
   2507..2611    -  promoter       AmpR promoter: bla
   2706..35      +  CDS            rop (fragment) (across the origin): Rop protein, which maintains plasmids at low copy number; rop
