[The description below was written by a language model from this plasmid's Addgene catalogue record and pLannotate feature annotations shown in this document.]
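Description:
pLeu57 is a small (about 2.7 kb) bacterial plasmid built on the pUC57 backbone that supplies an amber suppressor tRNA charged with leucine in E. coli. It replicates from the high-copy ColE1/pUC-type origin and is selected with ampicillin through the β-lactamase gene driven by its native bla promoter. The feature table also picks up backbone remnants typical of pUC-derived vectors: short fragments of the bom region, rop and lacI, along with a lac promoter, lac operator and CAP binding site. These lac elements lie on the opposite strand from the tRNA and downstream of it, so they point toward the insert from the far side rather than driving it.

The payload is a synthetic tRNALeu gene, inserted between EcoRI and PstI sites that are both retained, and annotated as an approximately 80-nt tRNA followed closely by a fragment of a putative bacterial transcription terminator. According to the catalogue entry, transcription is driven by a synthetic promoter attributed to earlier suppressor tRNA work; this promoter was not detected as a separate feature in the automated annotation, though it presumably sits just upstream of the tRNA. The plasmid was made by cloning into a sibling construct, pAla57, which suggests a matched series of suppressor plasmids differing only in the tRNA.

An amber suppressor tRNA reads the UAG stop codon and inserts its amino acid instead of terminating translation. Used with a target gene carrying an amber codon at a chosen position, pLeu57 places leucine at that site, and the set of such plasmids supports semi-saturating substitution with natural amino acids to map how individual positions contribute to protein function.
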