Addgene plasmid #211563: pLeu57
Purpose: Amber Suppressor tRNA for Leucine
Depositing lab: Aron Fenton & Liskin Swint-Kruse. Depositing organization: University of Kansas Medical Center. Publication: Amber Suppressor tRNA-Based Mutagenesis for Positional Semi-Saturated Mutagenesis with Natural Amino Acid Substitutions: An Approach for Mapping Positional Contributions to Protein Function. O’Neil PT, Zeczycki TN, Park K-T, Rodnin MV, Swint-Kruse L, Vincentelli R, Fenton AW. Biophysica. 2026; 6(4):72. 10.3390/biophysica6040072.
Backbone
  Vector backbone: pUC57
  Vector type: Bacterial Expression
Growth in bacteria
  Bacterial resistance: Ampicillin, 100 μg/mL
  Growth temperature: 37°C
  Growth strain: DH5alpha
  Copy number: High Copy
Gene/Insert
  Gene/Insert name: tRNALeu
  Species: Synthetic
  Promoter: Synthetic (Miller 1986)
  Cloning method: Restriction Enzyme; 5′ cloning site EcoRI (not destroyed); 3′ cloning site PstI (not destroyed)
  Sequencing primers: 3′ M13R
Terms and licenses: Academic/Nonprofit Terms; Industry Terms: Not Available to Industry
Depositor comments: Cloned using pAla57 as the vector
How to cite: pLeu57 was a gift from Aron Fenton & Liskin Swint-Kruse (Addgene plasmid # 211563 ; http://n2t.net/addgene:211563 ; RRID:Addgene_211563)
